>Addgene plasmid #91388 | pHH0103_RIMBP2-1/3 | addgene full sequence | sequence record 192254 | Addgene NGS Result
GACATTAACCTATAAAAATAGGCGTATCACGAGGCCCTTTCGTCTTCAAGAATTCCCGACACCATCGAAT
GGTGCAAAACCTTTCGCGGTATGGCATGATAGCGCCCGGAAGAGAGTCAATTCAGGGTGGTGAATGTGAA
ACCAGTAACGTTATACGATGTCGCAGAGTATGCCGGTGTCTCTTATCAGACCGTTTCCCGCGTGGTGAAC
CAGGCCAGCCACGTTTCTGCGAAAACGCGGGAAAAAGTGGAAGCGGCGATGGCGGAGCTGAATTACATTC
CCAACCGCGTGGCACAACAACTGGCGGGCAAACAGTCGTTGCTGATTGGCGTTGCCACCTCCAGTCTGGC
CCTGCACGCGCCGTCGCAAATTGTCGCGGCGATTAAATCTCGCGCCGATCAACTGGGTGCCAGCGTGGTG
GTGTCGATGGTAGAACGAAGCGGCGTCGAAGCCTGTAAAGCGGCGGTGCACAATCTTCTCGCGCAACGCG
TCAGTGGGCTGATCATTAACTATCCGCTGGATGACCAGGATGCCATTGCTGTGGAAGCTGCCTGCACTAA
TGTTCCGGCGTTATTTCTTGATGTCTCTGACCAGACACCCATCAACAGTATTATTTTCTCCCATGAAGAC
GGTACGCGACTGGGCGTGGAGCATCTGGTCGCATTGGGTCACCAGCAAATCGCGCTGTTAGCGGGCCCAT
TAAGTTCTGTCTCGGCGCGTCTGCGTCTGGCTGGCTGGCATAAATATCTCACTCGCAATCAAATTCAGCC
GATAGCGGAACGGGAAGGCGACTGGAGTGCCATGTCCGGTTTTCAACAAACCATGCAAATGCTGAATGAG
GGCATCGTTCCCACTGCGATGCTGGTTGCCAACGATCAGATGGCGCTGGGCGCAATGCGCGCCATTACCG
AGTCCGGGCTGCGCGTTGGTGCGGATATCTCGGTAGTGGGATACGACGATACCGAAGACAGCTCATGTTA
TATCCCGCCGTTAACCACCATCAAACAGGATTTTCGCCTGCTGGGGCAAACCAGCGTGGACCGCTTGCTG
CAACTCTCTCAGGGCCAGGCGGTGAAGGGCAATCAGCTGTTGCCCGTCTCACTGGTGAAAAGAAAAACCA
CCCTGGCGCCCAATACGCAAACCGCCTCTCCCCGCGCGTTGGCCGATTCATTAATGCAGCTGGCACGACA
GGTTTCCCGACTGGAAAGCGGGCAGTGAGCGCAACGCAATTAATGTAAGTTAGCTCACTCATTAGGCACA
ATTCTCATGTTTGACAGCTTATCATCGACTGCACGGTGCACCAATGCTTCTGGCGTCAGGCAGCCATCGG
AAGCTGTGGTATGGCTGTGCAGGTCGTAAATCACTGCATAATTCGTGTCGCTCAAGGCGCACTCCCGTTC
TGGATAATGTTTTTTGCGCCGACATCATAACGGTTCTGGCAAATATTCTGAAATGAGCTGTTGACAATTA
ATCATCGGCTCGTATAATGTGTGGAATTGTGAGCGGATAACAATTTCACACAGGAAACAGCCAGTCCGTT
TAGGTGTTTTCACGAGCACTTCACCAACAAGGACCATAGATTATGAAAATCGAAGAACACCATCACCATC
ACCATTCCAGCGGTAAGCTTATGTCCCCTATACTAGGTTATTGGAAAATTAAGGGCCTTGTGCAACCCAC
TCGACTTCTTTTGGAATATCTTGAAGAAAAATATGAAGAGCATTTGTATGAGCGCGATGAAGGTGATAAA
TGGCGAAACAAAAAGTTTGAATTGGGTTTGGAGTTTCCCAATCTTCCTTATTATATTGATGGTGATGTTA
AATTAACACAGTCTATGGCCATCATACGTTATATAGCTGACAAGCACAACATGTTGGGTGGTTGTCCAAA
AGAGCGTGCAGAGATTTCAATGCTTGAAGGAGCGGTTTTGGATATTAGATACGGTGTTTCGAGAATTGCA
TATAGTAAAGACTTTGAAACTCTCAAAGTTGATTTTCTTAGCAAGCTACCTGAAATGCTGAAAATGTTCG
AAGATCGTTTATGTCATAAAACATATTTAAATGGTGATCATGTAACCCATCCTGACTTCATGTTGTATGA
CGCTCTTGATGTTGTTTTATACATGGACCCAATGTGCCTGGATGCGTTCCCAAAATTAGTTTGTTTTAAA
AAACGTATTGAAGCTATCCCACAAATTGATAAGTACTTGAAATCCAGCAAGTATATAGCATGGCCTTTGC
AGGGCTGGCAAGCCACGTTTGGTGGTGGCGACCATCCTCCAAAATCGGATCTGGAAGTTCTGTTCCAGGG
GCCCCTGTCCAGCGGTCTGGTTCCGCGTGGTTCCGGTACCGCGGCCCAGCCGGCCATGGCCCAGGGCGCG
CTGCATCTGTGTGTTGCCCGTTACTCCTATAACCCATTTGATGGTCCGAACGAAAATCCAGAAGCAGAAC
TGCCACTGACCGCCGGTAAATATCTGTACGTCTATGGTGATATGGATGAAGATGGTTTCTATGAAGGTGA
ACTGCTGGATGGTCAACGTGGTCTGGTTCCATCCAACTTCGTCGATTTTGTCCAGGCGGCCGCATA
[142 nt withheld, positions 2587-2728]
C
[98 nt withheld, positions 2730-2827]
AGTTTGTACTGGTGACGAAACTCAGTGTCTAGCTAGAGTGGC
[149 nt withheld, positions 2870-3018]
T
[41 nt withheld, positions 3020-3060]
T
[62 nt withheld, positions 3062-3123]
A
[35 nt withheld, positions 3125-3159]
CCTCCCTCAATCGGTTGAATGTCGCCCTTTTGTCTTTGGCGCTGGTAAACCATATGAA
[86 nt withheld, positions 3218-3303]
T
[54 nt withheld, positions 3305-3358]
CTAGCGCCGCCCTATACCTTGTCTGCCTCCCCGCGTTGCGTCGCGGTGCATGGAGCCGGGCCACCTCGAC
CTGAATGGAAGCCGGCGGCACCTCGCTAACGGATTCACCACTCCAAGAATTGGAGCCAATCAATTCTTGC
GGAGAACTGTGAATGCGCAAACCAACCCTTGGCAGAACATATCCATCGCGTCCGCCATCTCCAGCAGCCG
CACGCGGCGCATCTCGGGCAGCGTTGGGTCCTGGCCACGGGTGCGCATGATCGTGCTCCTGTCGTTGAGG
ACCCGGCTAGGCTGGCGGGGTTGCCTTACTGGTTAGCAGAATGAATCACCGATACGCGAGCGAACGTGAA
GCGACTGCTGCTGCAAAACGTCTGCGACCTGAGCAACAACATGAATGGTCTTCGGTTTCCGTGTTTCGTA
AAGTCTGGAAACGCGGAAGTCAGCGCCCTGCACCATTATGTTCCGGATCTGCATCGCAGGATGCTGCTGG
CTACCCTGTGGAACACCTACATCTGTATTAACGAAGCGCTGGCATTGACCCTGAGTGATTTTTCTCTGGT
CCCGCCGCATCCATACCGCCAGTTGTTTACCCTCACAACGTTCCAGTAACCGGGCATGTTCATCATCAGT
AACCCGTATCGTGAGCATCCTCTCTCGTTTCATCGGTATCATTACCCCCATGAACAGAAATCCCCCTTAC
ACGGAGGCATCAGTGACCAAACAGGAAAAAACCGCCCTTAACATGGCCCGCTTTATCAGAAGCCAGACAT
TAACGCTTCTGGAGAAACTCAACGAGCTGGACGCGGATGAACAGGCAGACATCTGTGAATCGCTTCACGA
CCACGCTGATGAGCTTTACCGCAGGATCCGCGAAATTGTAAGCGTTAATATTTTGTTAAAATTCGCGTTA
AATTTTTGTTAAATCAGCTCATTTTTTAACCAATAGGCCGAAATCGGCAAAATCCCTTATAAATCAAAAG
AATAGACCGAGATAGGGT
[37 nt withheld, positions 4357-4393]
AAAGAACGTGGACTCCAACGTCAAAGG
[49 nt withheld, positions 4421-4469]
T
[91 nt withheld, positions 4471-4561]
G
[124 nt withheld, positions 4563-4686]
CGCGGATCCTGCCTCGCGCGTTTCGGTGATGACGGTGAAAACCTCTGACACATGCAGCTCCCGGAGACGG
TCACAGCTTGTCTGTAAGCGGATGCCGGGAGCAGACAAGCCCGTCAGGGCGCGTCAGCGGGTGTTGGCGG
GTGTCGGGGCGCAGCCATGACCCAGTCACGTAGCGATAGCGGAGTGTATACTGGCTTAACTATGCGGCAT
CAGAGCAGATTGTACTGAGAGTGCACCATATGCGGTGTGAAATACCGCACAGATGCGTAAGGAGAAAATA
CCGCATCAGGCGCTCTTCCGCTTCCTCGCTCACTGACTCGCTGCGCTCGGTCGTTCGGCTGCGGCGAGCG
GTATCAGCTCACTCAAAGGCGGTAATACGGTTATCCACAGAATCAGGGGATAACGCAGGAAAGAACATGT
GAGCAAAAGGCCAGCAAAAGGCCAGGAACCGTAAAAAGGCCGCGTTGCTGGCGTTTTTCCATAGGCTCCG
CCCCCCTGACGAGCATCACAAAAATCGACGCTCAAGTCAGAGGTGGCGAAACCCGACAGGACTATAAAGA
TACCAGGGTTTCCCCCTGGAAGCTCCCTCGTGCGCTCTCCTGTTCCGACCCTGCCGCTTACCGGATACCT
GTCCGCCTTTCTCCCTTCGGGAAGCGTGGCGCTTTCTCATAGCTCACGCTGTAGGTATCTCAGTTCGGTG
TAGGTCGTTCGCTCCAAGCTGGGCTGTGTGCACGAACCCCCCGTTCAGCCCGACCGCTGCGCCTTATCCG
GTAACTATCGTCTTGAGTCCAACCCGGTAAGACACGACTTATCGCCACTGGCAGCAGCCACTGGTAACAG
GATTAGCAGAGCGAGGTATGTAGGCGGTGCTACAGAGTTCTTGAAGTGGTGGCCTAACTACGGCTACACT
AGAAGGACAGTATTTGGTATCTGCGCTCTGCTGAAGCCAGTTACCTTCGGAAAAAGAGTTGGTAGCTCTT
GATCCGGCAAACAAACCACCGCTGGTAGCGGTGGTTTTTTTGTTTGCAAGCAGCAGATTACGCGCAGAAA
AAAAGGATCTCAAGAAGATCCTTTGATCTTTTCTACGGGGTCTGACGCTCAGTGGAACGAAAACTCACGT
TAAGGGATTTTGGTCATGAGATTATCAAAAAGGATCTTCACCTAGATCCTTTTAAATTAAAAATGAAGTT
TTAAATCAATCTAAAGTATATATGAGTAAACTTGGTCTGACAGTTACCAATGCTTAATCAGTGAGGCACC
TATCTCAGCGATCTGTCTATTTCGTTCATCCATAGTTGCCTGACTCCCCGTCGTGTAGATAACTACGATA
CGGGAGGGCTTACCATCTGGCCCCAGTGCTGCAATGATACCGCGAGACCCACGCTCACCGGCTCCAGATT
TATCAGCAATAAACCAGCCAGCCGGAAGGGCCGAGCGCAGAAGTGGTCCTGCAACTTTATCCGCCTCCAT
CCAGTCTATTAATTGTTGCCGGGAAGCTAGAGTAAGTAGTTCGCCAGTTAATAGTTTGCGCAACGTTGTT
GCCATTGCTGCAGGCATCGTGGTGTCACGCTCGTCGTTTGGTATGGCTTCATTCAGCTCCGGTTCCCAAC
GATCAAGGCGAGTTACATGATCCCCCATATTGTGCAAAAAAGCGGTTAGCTCCTTCGGTCCTCCGATCGT
TGTCAGAAGTAAGTTGGCCGCAGTGTTATCACTCATGGTTATGGCAGCACTGCATAATTCTCTTACTGTC
ATGCCATCCGTAAGATGCTTTTCTGTGACTGGTGAGTACTCAACCAAGTCATTCTGAGAATAGTGTATGC
GGCGACCGAGTTGCTCTTGCCCGGCGTCAACACGGGATAATACCGCGCCACATAGCAGAACTTTAAAAGT
GCTCATCATTGGAAAACGTTCTTCGGGGCGAAAACTCTCAAGGATCTTACCGCTGTTGAGATCCAGTTCG
ATGTAACCCACTCGTGCACCCAACTGATCTTCAGCATCTTTTACTTTCACCAGCGTTTCTGGGTGAGCAA
AAACAGGAAGGCAAAATGCCGCAAAAAAGGGAATAAGGGCGACACGGAAATGTTGAATACTCATACTCTT
CCTTTTTCAATATTATTGAAGCATTTATCAGGGTTATTGTCTCATGAGCGGATACATATTTGAATGTATT
TAGAAAAATAAACAAATAGGGGTTCCGCGCACATTTCCCCGAAAAGTGCCACCTGACGTCTAAGAAACCA
TTATTATCAT
Features (pLannotate 1.2.2; 21 found; start..end, strand, type, name):
     58..135     +  promoter       lacIq promoter: lacI (mutant); In the lacIq allele, a single base change in the promoter boosts expression of the lacI gene about 10-fold.
    136..1218    +  CDS            lacI: lac repressor; lacI; The lac repressor binds to the lac operator to inhibit transcription in E. coli. This inhibition can be relieved by adding lactose or isopropyl-β-D-thiogalactopyranoside (IPTG).
   1231..1252    +  protein_bind   CAP binding site: CAP binding activates transcription in the presence of cAMP. E. coli catabolite activator protein
   1271..1288    +  promoter       tet promoter (fragment): E. coli promoter for tetracycline efflux protein gene
   1461..1489    +  promoter       tac promoter: strong E. coli promoter; hybrid between the trp and lac UV5 promoters
   1497..1513    +  protein_bind   lac operator: The lac repressor binds to the lac operator to inhibit transcription in E. coli. This inhibition can be relieved by adding lactose or isopropyl-β-D-thiogalactopyranoside (IPTG). lac repressor encoded by lacI
   1598..1615    +  CDS            6xHis: 6xHis affinity tag
   1631..2284    +  CDS            GST26_SCHJA: Experimental evidence at protein level: Swiss-Prot protein existence level 1. GST isoenzymes appear to play a central role in the parasite detoxification system. Other functions are also suspected including a role in increasing the solubility of haematin in the parasite gut. From Schistosoma japonicum (Blood fluke).
   2336..2575    +  CDS            RIMBP2 (fragment): RIMB2_HUMAN - Also known as KIAA0318, RBP2. Experimental evidence at protein level: Swiss-Prot protein existence level 1. Plays a role in the synaptic transmission as bifunctional linker that interacts simultaneously with RIMS1, RIMS2, CACNA1D and CACNA1B. From Homo sapiens (Human).
   2591..2638    +  terminator     fd terminator (sequence withheld): central terminator from bacteriophage fd (Otsuka and Kunisawa, 1982)
   2643..2855    +  CDS            M13 gene III (fragment) (sequence partly withheld): pIII; III; minor coat protein
   2870..3340    +  CDS            M13 gene III (fragment) (sequence partly withheld): pIII; III; minor coat protein
   3362..3432    +  CDS            TcR (fragment): tetracycline efflux protein; tet; confers resistance to tetracycline
   3674..4054    -  CDS            YPB1_ECOLX: Protein predicted: Swiss-Prot protein existence level 4. From Escherichia coli.
   4071..4222    +  CDS            rop (fragment): Rop protein, which maintains plasmids at low copy number; rop
   4258..4686    -  rep_origin     f1 ori (sequence partly withheld): f1 bacteriophage origin of replication; arrow indicates direction of (+) strand synthesis
   4695..4734    +  CDS            rop (fragment): Rop protein, which maintains plasmids at low copy number; rop
   4836..4976    +  misc_feature   bom: basis of mobility region from pBR322
   5162..5749    -  rep_origin     ori: high-copy-number ColE1/pMB1/pBR322/pUC origin of replication
   5923..6780    -  CDS            bla: BLAT_ECOLX - Experimental evidence at protein level: Swiss-Prot protein existence level 1. TEM-type are the most prevalent beta-lactamases in enterobacteria; they hydrolyze the beta-lactam bond in susceptible beta-lactam antibiotics, thus conferring resistance to penicillins and cephalosporins. TEM-3 and TEM-4 are capable of hydrolyzing cefotaxime and ceftazidime. TEM-5 is capable of hydrolyzing ceftazidime. TEM-6 is capable of hydrolyzing ceftazidime and aztreonam. TEM-8/CAZ-2, TEM- 16/CAZ-7 and TEM-24/CAZ-6 are markedly active against ceftazidime. IRT- 4 shows resistance to beta-lactamase in
   6781..6885    -  promoter       AmpR promoter: bla
