[The description below was written by a language model from this plasmid's Addgene catalogue record and pLannotate feature annotations shown in this document.]
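Description:
pHH0103_RIMBP2-1/3 is a bacterial expression plasmid of about 6.9 kb, built on the pHH0103 backbone, for producing and purifying a single SH3 domain from human RIMBP2 (RIM-binding protein 2). The name suggests this is the first of the protein's three SH3 domains, though the record does not spell this out. The plasmid replicates in E. coli from a ColE1/pBR322-type origin and is selected with ampicillin through the TEM beta-lactamase gene (bla) and its native promoter. The catalogue lists it as low copy. The annotation shows the pBR322 bom region and a rop gene that appears only as two fragments flanking an f1 phage origin, which could allow single-stranded DNA production with helper phage.

The expression cassette is driven by the strong hybrid tac promoter followed by a lac operator. The plasmid also carries lacI under the lacIq promoter, so transcription is repressed until it is induced with IPTG. The open reading frame encodes an N-terminal 6xHis tag, then Schistosoma japonicum glutathione S-transferase (GST), then the roughly 240 bp RIMBP2 fragment, which was cloned between SfiI and NotI sites. The fusion protein can therefore be captured on either nickel or glutathione resin, and GST commonly helps with solubility.

A phage fd terminator lies just downstream of the insert. Beyond it are fragments of M13 gene III and of the tetracycline resistance gene. These look like remnants of a phagemid and pBR322 ancestry and are not expected to be part of the expressed product. The construct belongs to a collection made for a systematic analysis of the binding specificities of the human SH3 domain family, in which purified domains served as targets for binding and structural studies.
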