Addgene plasmid #91388: pHH0103_RIMBP2-1/3
Purpose: Protein expression and purification of human SH3 domain construct RIMBP2-1/3
Depositing lab: Sachdev Sidhu. Depositing organization: University of Toronto. Publication: Comprehensive Analysis of the Human SH3 Domain Family Reveals a Wide Variety of Non-canonical Specificities. Teyra J, Huang H, Jain S, Guan X, Dong A, Liu Y, Tempel W, Min J, Tong Y, Kim PM, Bader GD, Sidhu SS. Structure. 2017 Oct 3;25(10):1598-1610.e3. doi: 10.1016/j.str.2017.07.017. Epub 2017 Sep 7. PubMed 28890361.
Backbone
  Vector backbone: pHH0103
  Vector type: Bacterial Expression
Growth in bacteria
  Bacterial resistance: Ampicillin, 100 μg/mL
  Growth temperature: 37°C
  Growth strain: DH5alpha
  Copy number: Low Copy
Gene/Insert
  Gene/Insert name: RIMBP2-1/3
  Species: H. sapiens (human)
  Insert size (bp): 245
  Entrez Gene: RIMBP2 (a.k.a. RBP2, RIM-BP2, KIAA0318, MGC15831)
  Cloning method: Restriction Enzyme; 5′ cloning site Sfi1 (unknown if destroyed); 3′ cloning site Not1 (unknown if destroyed)
Terms and licenses: Academic/Nonprofit Terms; Industry Terms: Not Available to Industry
How to cite: pHH0103_RIMBP2-1/3 was a gift from Sachdev Sidhu (Addgene plasmid # 91388 ; http://n2t.net/addgene:91388 ; RRID:Addgene_91388)
