>Addgene plasmid #91388 | pHH0103_RIMBP2-1/3 | depositor partial sequence | sequence record 175876 | insert sequence
GGTACCGAATTCGGATCCGCGCGCTGCATCTGTGTGTTGCCCGTTACTCCTATAACCCATTTGATGGTCC
GAACGAAAATCCAGAAGCAGAACTGCCACTGACCGCCGGTAAATATCTGTACGTCTATGGTGATATGGAT
GAAGATGGTTTCTATGAAGGTGAACTGCTGGATGGTCAACGTGGTCTGGTTCCATCCAACTTCGTCGATT
TTGTCCAGGCGGCCGCTAGCTAAGTCGACGAGCTC
